>Addgene plasmid #102321 | P0050::rpaA (KmR) | addgene full sequence | sequence record 197033 | Addgene NGS Result
CACATTTCCCCGAAAAGTGCCACCTGACGTCTAAGAAACCATTATTATCATGACATTAACCTATAAAAAT
AGGCGTATCACGAGGCCCTTTCGTCTTCAAGAATTCTCATGTTTGACAGCTTATCATCGATACCTCCTAG
AAGCTCATCAGCGAGATCTCTGGCAACAGGTCAGTCCGGCACTCCTTGATCAACTGCGATCGCTTTCCCT
TGAAGCAGAAGCTGATATTGAAGGTCGACTAGGAAGTATTCCAGATAACAAGTTGCGCTAGTTGGACTTT
ATTACAAGCAGTTGCAATCTTCGGACGATTCTGCTGTCGCTGGTTACCGTAGAACTATTCCTAATGCTTG
CTCAATCCCTATGAGTTCACTTGTTGTTGTCGGATTTCCCAATTCGCAAGAAGCCGAAGAAGTCCGAATC
AAACTTGCTCAGCTACAGACAGAACATTTAATTGCCCTAGAAGATGCTGTTGTTGTCAGCAAGGATTCCG
AGGGCCATGTCAAACTCAATCAAGCGATTAATTTAACGGCAACTGGTGCCGTCAGCGGCGGTTTTTGGGG
CACCCTTGTCGGCTTGATCTTCCTCAATCCCTTGGCGGGTGCGGCGATCGGTGCAGCGGCTGGTGCACTC
AGCGGTTCCTTGAGCGACATTGGCATCAACGATGACTTTCTGCGCGAGGTCGGCGAAACCCTGCAGGTCG
GATCAGCCGCCCTCTGCCTCCTCATCCGCGAAGCAACCCCCGATCGCATCCTGAAAGAGTTGCGAGTCTA
CGCCAAAGACGCCCGGATTCTACAAACGAACTTGAGCTTTGCCGATGAAGAAAACCTCAAGGCAGCCCTA
GAAAAAGCCAAAGCCGAAGCCCAAGCCCTGCGTCTCAATTAATCTCCAACGCTTCGATCGCTCCTGATTA
CTTGAGTTGATCAAGGCTCAGATCAAGAGCGATCGCTACTTCAATACAGCTTACTTTTGGCCGCTATCTC
AACAGCAGTTCAATCCTAAGAAACTGCAGAAGCAGGGATTGAGTAATTTGATGGTTGACTGCAGTCCTTA
TCAGTTGCTTCTCAACAATTATCCAACCGCAATTACGGACAGAGCACTGGACTAGCACCACTGCTAAAAC
CGCAAAGCTCGGCTGCCAGTGTTACAACCAATTAACCAATTCTGATTAGAAAAACTCATCGAGCATCAAA
TGAAACTGCAATTTATTCATATCAGGATTATCAATACCATATTTTTGAAAAAGCCGTTTCTGTAATGAAG
GAGAAAACTCACCGAGGCAGTTCCATAGGATGGCAAGATCCTGGTATCGGTCTGCGATTCCGACTCGTCC
AACATCAATACAACCTATTAATTTCCCCTCGTCAAAAATAAGGTTATCAAGTGAGAAATCACCATGAGTG
ACGACTGAATCCGGTGAGAATGGCAAAAGCTTATGCATTTCTTTCCAGACTTGTTCAACAGGCCAGCCAT
TACGCTCGTCATCAAAATAACTCGCATCAACCAAACCGTTATTCATTCGTGATTGCGCCTGAGCGAGACG
AAATACGCGATCGCTGTTAAAAGGACAATTACAAACAGGAATCGAATGCAACCGGCGCAGGAACACTGCC
AGCGCATCAACAATATTTTCACCTGAATCAGGATATTCTTCTAATACCTGGAATGCTGTTTTCCCGGGGA
TCGCAGTGGTGAGTAACCATGCATCATCAGGAGTACGGATAAAATGCTTGATGGTCGGAAGAGGCATAAA
TTCCGTCAGCCAGTTTAGTCTGACCATCTCATCTGTAACATCATTGGCAACGCTACCTTTGCCATGTTTC
AGAAACAACTCTGGCGCATCGGGCTTCCCATACAATCGATAGATTGTCGCACCTGATTGCCCGACATTAT
CGCGAGCCCATTTATACCCATATAAATCAGCATCCATGTTGGAATTTAATCGCGGCCTCGAGCAAGACGT
TTCCCGTTGAATATGGCTCATAACACCCCTTGTATTACTGTTTATGTAAGCAGACAGTTTTATTGTTCAT
GATGATATATTTTTATCTTGTGCAATGTAACATCAGAGATTTTGAGACACAACGTGGCTTTGTTGAATAA
ATCGAACTTTTGCTGAGTTGAAGGATCAGATCACGCATCTTCCCGACAACGCAGGCTGCCTTTGGTTGCA
ATAACGGTAAATTTACCGTCTGTCCCGATTGTGCCAGTCACGTTAATATTCGCTGCTTTACCACTTCCAG
CAGCCGTTACTTGGCTAGCATTGCCGCAAGTTATGTTAAAGTTACCTGCACTGCTACCAATACCAAGCTG
TGTACAAGACGCATTGGTGACGTAGTTAGGATCTAGTGTCGCCGCACTAAGGGTACGAAGAGCAGCACCG
ACTGCTGATTTGCCTTCAGAGGCATAGGCTTTATCTGTTTGATCCAACAGGTTCGGTAATGCAACTGCTG
CCAAGATGCCAACGATAATGATAACGACCAGCAACTCGACAAGGGTAAAACCTTTTTCTTCTTCACCTTG
TTCGTCTTTACGCTGGGCAAGATATTGTAGATAACGAAGACGGAGGGAGTCAGACATTCAGGAGATCCTC
AGCAAGAGAGCTGTTCTTGAAGTAACTTACCCCTACAGCAGGCTTTTATTTCAGGTTCCTGAAAATTTCC
GCATGAAACCCCGCATCCTCGTGATCGATGATGACTCAGCCATCTTGGAGCTGGTCGCCGTCAATCTGGA
GATGTCTGGCTATGACGTACGCAAAGCTGAGGACGGCATTAAAGGTCAGGCTTTAGCTGTTCAGCTAGTT
CCCGACCTGATCATGCTGGATCTAATGCTGCCGCGGGTTGATGGCTTTACCGTCTGTCAGCGACTGCGGC
GCGATGAGCGTACTGCCGAAATTCCGGTGCTGATGCTGACCGCCCTCGGACAGACTCAGGATAAGGTTGA
AGGCTTCAACGCGGGTGCTGACGATTATCTGACTAAGCCCTTCGAAGTTGAAGAGATGCTGGCCCGCGTG
CGTGCCTTGCTGCGGCGCACCGATCGCATTCCCCATGCAGCCCGCCATAGCGAAATTCTCAGCTACGGTC
CGCTGACCCTGATTCCCGAGCGGTTTGAGGCCATTTGGTTCAACCGCACGGTCAAGCTGACTCACTTGGA
ATTTGAGTTGTTGCACTGCCTGTTGCAACGCCACGGCCAAACGGTTGCGCCGAGCGAAATCCTCAAAGAA
GTCTGGGGCTATGATCCCGACGATGACATCGAGACGATTCGCGTCCACATCCGTCATCTGCGCACCAAGC
TCGAGCCCGATCCCCGGCACCCGCGCTACATCAAAACGGTCTATGGAGCGGGCTACTGCCTTGAGCTGCC
GGCCGAGACGGAACTCCACCAACACGCCGATCAGTTTCCTTCGGCGTCCTGAACCCAAGCACTGAGCAGC
ACTTCCCAGACGAGTCGCGGCTGAACAAAGGCTCGCAGTTGTTTCTGTGCCTGTTCGAGCTGGAGCAGTT
GCTGGGACTGCAGCTGTTGCTGGGACCAGCCCTGCTGCTGGAGGTAGCGACAAAGCCAAAGCTGGGCTTC
GACGTCGAGGCCAGCATCGATCGCTTGCGCCAGTTCCAAAGCCACTTGCAAAGAGTTTGGCCGTTGCTGA
AGGCGATCGCGCAATTCTGGCGTTAATGCGGTAGTTTATCACAGTTAAATTGCTAACGCAGTCAGGCACC
GTGTATGAAATCTAACAATGCGCTCATCGTCATCCTCGGCACCGTCACCCTGGATGCTGTAGGCATAGGC
TTGGTTATGCCGGTACTGCCGGGCCTCTTGCGGGATATCGTCCATTCCGACAGCATCGCCAGTCACTATG
GCGTGCTGCTAGCGCTATATGCGTTGATGCAATTTCTATGCGCACCCGTTCTCGGAGCACTGTCCGACCG
CTTTGGCCGCCGCCCAGTCCTGCTCGCTTCGCTACTTGGAGCCACTATCGACTACGCGATCATGGCGACC
ACACCCGTCCTGTGGATCCTCTACGCCGGACGCATCGTGGCCGGCATCACCGGCGCCACAGGTGCGGTTG
CTGGCGCCTATATCGCCGACATCACCGATGGGGAAGATCGGGCTCGCCACTTCGGGCTCATGAGCGCTTG
TTTCGGCGTGGGTATGGTGGCAGGCCCCGTGGCCGGGGGACTGTTGGGCGCCATCTCCTTGCATGCACCA
TTCCTTGCGGCGGCGGTGCTCAACGGCCTCAACCTACTACTGGGCTGCTTCCTAATGCAGGAGTCGCATA
AGGGAGAGCGTCGACCGATGCCCTTGAGAGCCTTCAACCCAGTCAGCTCCTTCCGGTGGGCGCGGGGCAT
GACTATCGTCGCCGCACTTATGACTGTCTTCTTTATCATGCAACTCGTAGGACAGGTGCCGGCAGCGCTC
TGGGTCATTTTCGGCGAGGACCGCTTTCGCTGGAGCGCGACGATGATCGGCCTGTCGCTTGCGGTATTCG
GAATCTTGCACGCCCTCGCTCAAGCCTTCGTCACTGGTCCCGCCACCAAACGTTTCGGCGAGAAGCAGGC
CATTATCGCCGGCATGGCGGCCGACGCGCTGGGCTACGTCTTGCTGGCGTTCGCGACGCGAGGCTGGATG
GCCTTCCCCATTATGATTCTTCTCGCTTCCGGCGGCATCGGGATGCCCGCGTTGCAGGCCATGCTGTCCA
GGCAGGTAGATGACGACCATCAGGGACAGCTTCAAGGATCGCTCGCGGCTCTTACCAGCCTAACTTCGAT
CATTGGACCGCTGATCGTCACGGCGATTTATGCCGCCTCGGCGAGCACATGGAACGGGTTGGCATGGATT
GTAGGCGCCGCCCTATACCTTGTCTGCCTCCCCGCGTTGCGTCGCGGTGCATGGAGCCGGGCCACCTCGA
CCTGAATGGAAGCCGGCGGCACCTCGCTAACGGATTCACCACTCCAAGAATTGGAGCCAATCAATTCTTG
CGGAGAACTGTGAATGCGCAAACCAACCCTTGGCAGAACATATCCATCGCGTCCGCCATCTCCAGCAGCC
GCACGCGGCGCATCTCGGGCAGCGTTGGGTCCTGGCCACGGGTGCGCATGATCGTGCTCCTGTCGTTGAG
GACCCGGCTAGGCTGGCGGGGTTGCCTTACTGGTTAGCAGAATGAATCACCGATACGCGAGCGAACGTGA
AGCGACTGCTGCTGCAAAACGTCTGCGACCTGAGCAACAACATGAATGGTCTTCGGTTTCCGTGTTTCGT
AAAGTCTGGAAACGCGGAAGTCAGCGCCCTGCACCATTATGTTCCGGATCTGCATCGCAGGATGCTGCTG
GCTACCCTGTGGAACACCTACATCTGTATTAACGAAGCGCTGGCATTGACCCTGAGTGATTTTTCTCTGG
TCCCGCCGCATCCATACCGCCAGTTGTTTACCCTCACAACGTTCCAGTAACCGGGCATGTTCATCATCAG
TAACCCGTATCGTGAGCATCCTCTCTCGTTTCATCGGTATCATTACCCCCATGAACAGAAATCCCCCTTA
CACGGAGGCATCAGTGACCAAACAGGAAAAAACCGCCCTTAACATGGCCCGCTTTATCAGAAGCCAGACA
TTAACGCTTCTGGAGAAACTCAACGAGCTGGACGCGGATGAACAGGCAGACATCTGTGAATCGCTTCACG
ACCACGCTGATGAGCTTTACCGCAGCTGCCTCGCGCGTTTCGGTGATGACGGTGAAAACCTCTGACACAT
GCAGCTCCCGGAGACGGTCACAGCTTGTCTGTAAGCGGATGCCGGGAGCAGACAAGCCCGTCAGGGCGCG
TCAGCGGGTGTTGGCGGGTGTCGGGGCGCAGCCATGACCCAGTCACGTAGCGATAGCGGAGTGTATACTG
GCTTAACTATGCGGCATCAGAGCAGATTGTACTGAGAGTGCACCATATGCGGTGTGAAATACCGCACAGA
TGCGTAAGGAGAAAATACCGCATCAGGCGCTCTTCCGCTTCCTCGCTCACTGACTCGCTGCGCTCGGTCG
TTCGGCTGCGGCGAGCGGTATCAGCTCACTCAAAGGCGGTAATACGGTTATCCACAGAATCAGGGGATAA
CGCAGGAAAGAACATGTGAGCAAAAGGCCAGCAAAAGGCCAGGAACCGTAAAAAGGCCGCGTTGCTGGCG
TTTTTCCATAGGCTCCGCCCCCCTGACGAGCATCACAAAAATCGACGCTCAAGTCAGAGGTGGCGAAACC
CGACAGGACTATAAAGATACCAGGCGTTTCCCCCTGGAAGCTCCCTCGTGCGCTCTCCTGTTCCGACCCT
GCCGCTTACCGGATACCTGTCCGCCTTTCTCCCTTCGGGAAGCGTGGCGCTTTCTCATAGCTCACGCTGT
AGGTATCTCAGTTCGGTGTAGGTCGTTCGCTCCAAGCTGGGCTGTGTGCACGAACCCCCCGTTCAGCCCG
ACCGCTGCGCCTTATCCGGTAACTATCGTCTTGAGTCCAACCCGGTAAGACACGACTTATCGCCACTGGC
AGCAGCCACTGGTAACAGGATTAGCAGAGCGAGGTATGTAGGCGGTGCTACAGAGTTCTTGAAGTGGTGG
CCTAACTACGGCTACACTAGAAGGACAGTATTTGGTATCTGCGCTCTGCTGAAGCCAGTTACCTTCGGAA
AAAGAGTTGGTAGCTCTTGATCCGGCAAACAAACCACCGCTGGTAGCGGTGGTTTTTTTGTTTGCAAGCA
GCAGATTACGCGCAGAAAAAAAGGATCTCAAGAAGATCCTTTGATCTTTTCTACGGGGTCTGACGCTCAG
TGGAACGAAAACTCACGTTAAGGGATTTTGGTCATGAGATTATCAAAAAGGATCTTCACCTAGATCCTTT
TAAATTAAAAATGAAGTTTTAAATCAATCTAAAGTATATATGAGTAAACTTGGTCTGACAGTTACCAATG
CTTAATCAGTGAGGCACCTATCTCAGCGATCTGTCTATTTCGTTCATCCATAGTTGCCTGACTCCCCGTC
GTGTAGATAACTACGATACGGGAGGGCTTACCATCTGGCCCCAGTGCTGCAATGATACCGCGAGACCCAC
GCTCACCGGCTCCAGATTTATCAGCAATAAACCAGCCAGCCGGAAGGGCCGAGCGCAGAAGTGGTCCTGC
AACTTTATCCGCCTCCATCCAGTCTATTAATTGTTGCCGGGAAGCTAGAGTAAGTAGTTCGCCAGTTAAT
AGTTTGCGCAACGTTGTTGCCATTGCTGCAGGCATCGTGGTGTCACGCTCGTCGTTTGGTATGGCTTCAT
TCAGCTCCGGTTCCCAACGATCAAGGCGAGTTACATGATCCCCCATGTTGTGCAAAAAAGCGGTTAGCTC
CTTCGGTCCTCCGATCGTTGTCAGAAGTAAGTTGGCCGCAGTGTTATCACTCATGGTTATGGCAGCACTG
CATAATTCTCTTACTGTCATGCCATCCGTAAGATGCTTTTCTGTGACTGGTGAGTACTCAACCAAGTCAT
TCTGAGAATAGTGTATGCGGCGACCGAGTTGCTCTTGCCCGGCGTCAACACGGGATAATACCGCGCCACA
TAGCAGAACTTTAAAAGTGCTCATCATTGGAAAACGTTCTTCGGGGCGAAAACTCTCAAGGATCTTACCG
CTGTTGAGATCCAGTTCGATGTAACCCACTCGTGCACCCAACTGATCTTCAGCATCTTTTACTTTCACCA
GCGTTTCTGGGTGAGCAAAAACAGGAAGGCAAAATGCCGCAAAAAAGGGAATAAGGGCGACACGGAAATG
TTGAATACTCATACTCTTCCTTTTTCAATATTATTGAAGCATTTATCAGGGTTATTGTCTCATGAGCGGA
TACATATTTGAATGTATTTAGAAAAATAAACAAATAGGGGTTCCGCG
Features (pLannotate 1.2.2; 10 found; start..end, strand, type, name):
    113..132     +  promoter       tet promoter (fragment): E. coli promoter for tetracycline efflux protein gene
   1166..1981    -  CDS            KanR: aminoglycoside phosphotransferase; aph(3')-Ia; confers resistance to kanamycin in bacteria or G418 (Geneticin®) in eukaryotes
   2368..2508    -  CDS            tfpI (fragment): FMI_MORBO - Experimental evidence at protein level: Swiss-Prot protein existence level 1. From Moraxella bovis.
   3715..4905    +  CDS            TcR: tetracycline efflux protein; tet; confers resistance to tetracycline
   5147..5527    -  CDS            YPB1_ECOLX: Protein predicted: Swiss-Prot protein existence level 4. From Escherichia coli.
   5544..5735    +  CDS            rop: Rop protein, which maintains plasmids at low copy number; rop
   5837..5977    +  misc_feature   bom: basis of mobility region from pBR322
   6163..6751    -  rep_origin     ori: high-copy-number ColE1/pMB1/pBR322/pUC origin of replication
   6922..7782    -  CDS            AmpR: β-lactamase; bla; confers resistance to ampicillin, carbenicillin, and related antibiotics
   7783..7887    -  promoter       AmpR promoter: bla
