[The description below was written by a language model from this plasmid's Addgene catalogue record and pLannotate feature annotations shown in this document.]
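Description:
P0050::rpaA (KmR) is a pBR322-based cloning plasmid carrying a cassette from Synechococcus elongatus PCC 7942 in which the circadian output response regulator gene rpaA is placed under the control of the P0050 promoter, described in the record as an rpaA-independent promoter. The roughly 3.5 kb insert, assembled by Gibson cloning, also includes a kanamycin resistance cassette. The stated aim is to express rpaA without relying on a promoter that RpaA itself regulates, which fits the associated work on how the cyanobacterial clock output pathway switches metabolic programs in response to light availability. The record does not say how the cassette is introduced into cyanobacteria, whether homology arms for chromosomal integration are present, or which locus would be targeted.

The feature table shows the expected pBR322 framework: the ColE1/pMB1-type origin, the rop gene that keeps copy number down, the bom mobilisation region, and the ampicillin resistance gene with its bla promoter. A full-length tetracycline efflux gene is annotated as well, but only a fragment of the tet promoter lies upstream, separated from it by about 3.5 kb that contains the aph(3')-Ia kanamycin resistance gene. This suggests the insert sits between the tet promoter and its coding sequence. Kanamycin is the selection listed for propagation in E. coli. The automated annotation does not label rpaA or the P0050 promoter, and the short match to a Moraxella pilin protein in this region is probably spurious. The sequenced record is 7,887 nt, somewhat larger than the catalogue's stated total of about 7.1 kb.
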