Addgene plasmid #102321: P0050::rpaA (KmR)
Purpose: drives expression of rpaA from an rpaA-independent promoter (kanamycin resistance casette)
Depositing lab: Erin O'Shea. Depositing organization: Harvard University. Publication: Switching of metabolic programs in response to light availability is an essential function of the cyanobacterial circadian output pathway. Puszynska AM, O'Shea EK. Elife. 2017 Apr 21;6. pii: e23210. doi: 10.7554/eLife.23210. PubMed 28430105.
Backbone
  Vector backbone: pBR322
  Backbone size w/o insert (bp): 4400
  Total vector size (bp): 7100
  Vector type: Cloning vector
Growth in bacteria
  Bacterial resistance: Kanamycin, 50 μg/mL
  Growth temperature: 37°C
  Growth strain: DH5alpha
  Copy number: Unknown
Gene/Insert
  Gene/Insert name: RpaA with p0050 promoter (+ kanamycin resistance casette)
  Species: S. elongatus PCC7942
  Insert size (bp): 3500
  GenBank ID: WP_011243721.1
  Promoter: -
  Cloning method: Gibson Cloning
  Sequencing primers: 5′ -; 3′ -
Terms and licenses: Academic/Nonprofit Terms; Industry Terms: Not Available to Industry
How to cite: P0050::rpaA (KmR) was a gift from Erin O'Shea (Addgene plasmid # 102321 ; http://n2t.net/addgene:102321 ; RRID:Addgene_102321)
