>Addgene plasmid #102321 | P0050::rpaA (KmR) | depositor partial sequence | sequence record 193237 | P0050::rpaA (KmR) sequence 3530 bps
CCTCCTAGAAGCTCATCAGCGAGATCTCTGGCAACAGGTCAGTCCGGCACTCCTTGATCAACTGCGATCG
CTTTCCCTTGAAGCAGAAGCTGATATTGAAGGTCGACTAGGAAGTATTCCAGATAACAAGTTGCGCTAGT
TGGACTTTATTACAAGCAGTTGCAATCTTCGGACGATTCTGCTGTCGCTGGTTACCGTAGAACTATTCCT
AATGCTTGCTCAATCCCTATGAGTTCACTTGTTGTTGTCGGATTTCCCAATTCGCAAGAAGCCGAAGAAG
TCCGAATCAAACTTGCTCAGCTACAGACAGAACATTTAATTGCCCTAGAAGATGCTGTTGTTGTCAGCAA
GGATTCCGAGGGCCATGTCAAACTCAATCAAGCGATTAATTTAACGGCAACTGGTGCCGTCAGCGGCGGT
TTTTGGGGCACCCTTGTCGGCTTGATCTTCCTCAATCCCTTGGCGGGTGCGGCGATCGGTGCAGCGGCTG
GTGCACTCAGCGGTTCCTTGAGCGACATTGGCATCAACGATGACTTTCTGCGCGAGGTCGGCGAAACCCT
GCAGGTCGGATCAGCCGCCCTCTGCCTCCTCATCCGCGAAGCAACCCCCGATCGCATCCTGAAAGAGTTG
CGAGTCTACGCCAAAGACGCCCGGATTCTACAAACGAACTTGAGCTTTGCCGATGAAGAAAACCTCAAGG
CAGCCCTAGAAAAAGCCAAAGCCGAAGCCCAAGCCCTGCGTCTCAATTAATCTCCAACGCTTCGATCGCT
CCTGATTACTTGAGTTGATCAAGGCTCAGATCAAGAGCGATCGCTACTTCAATACAGCTTACTTTTGGCC
GCTATCTCAACAGCAGTTCAATCCTAAGAAACTGCAGAAGCAGGGATTGAGTAATTTGATGGTTGACTGC
AGTCCTTATCAGTTGCTTCTCAACAATTATCCAACCGCAATTACGGACAGAGCACTGGACTAGCACCACT
GCTAAAACCGCAAAGCTCGGCTGCCAGTGTTACAACCAATTAACCAATTCTGATTAGAAAAACTCATCGA
GCATCAAATGAAACTGCAATTTATTCATATCAGGATTATCAATACCATATTTTTGAAAAAGCCGTTTCTG
TAATGAAGGAGAAAACTCACCGAGGCAGTTCCATAGGATGGCAAGATCCTGGTATCGGTCTGCGATTCCG
ACTCGTCCAACATCAATACAACCTATTAATTTCCCCTCGTCAAAAATAAGGTTATCAAGTGAGAAATCAC
CATGAGTGACGACTGAATCCGGTGAGAATGGCAAAAGCTTATGCATTTCTTTCCAGACTTGTTCAACAGG
CCAGCCATTACGCTCGTCATCAAAATCACTCGCATCAACCAAACCGTTATTCATTCGTGATTGCGCCTGA
GCGAGACGAAATACGCGATCGCTGTTAAAAGGACAATTACAAACAGGAATCGAATGCAACCGGCGCAGGA
ACACTGCCAGCGCATCAACAATATTTTCACCTGAATCAGGATATTCTTCTAATACCTGGAATGCTGTTTT
CCCGGGGATCGCAGTGGTGAGTAACCATGCATCATCAGGAGTACGGATAAAATGCTTGATGGTCGGAAGA
GGCATAAATTCCGTCAGCCAGTTTAGTCTGACCATCTCATCTGTAACATCATTGGCAACGCTACCTTTGC
CATGTTTCAGAAACAACTCTGGCGCATCGGGCTTCCCATACAATCGATAGATTGTCGCACCTGATTGCCC
GACATTATCGCGAGCCCATTTATACCCATATAAATCAGCATCCATGTTGGAATTTAATCGCGGCCTCGAG
CAAGACGTTTCCCGTTGAATATGGCTCATAACACCCCTTGTATTACTGTTTATGTAAGCAGACAGTTTTA
TTGTTCATGATGATATATTTTTATCTTGTGCAATGTAACATCAGAGATTTTGAGACACAACGTGGCTTTG
TTGAATAAATCGAACTTTTGCTGAGTTGAAGGATCAGATCACGCATCTTCCCGACAACGCAGGCTGCCTT
TGGTTGCAATAACGGTAAATTTACCGTCTGTCCCGATTGTGCCAGTCACGTTAATATTCGCTGCTTTACC
ACTTCCAGCAGCCGTTACTTGGCTAGCATTGCCGCAAGTTATGTTAAAGTTACCTGCACTGCTACCAATA
CCAAGCTGTGTACAAGACGCATTGGTGACGTAGTTAGGATCTAGTGTCGCCGCACTAAGGGTACGAAGAG
CAGCACCGACTGCTGATTTGCCTTCAGAGGCATAGGCTTTATCTGTTTGATCCAACAGGTTCGGTAATGC
AACTGCTGCCAAGATGCCAACGATAATGATAACGACCAGCAACTCGACAAGGGTAAAACCTTTTTCTTCT
TCACCTTGTTCGTCTTTACGCTGGGCAAGATATTGTAGATAACGAAGACGGAGGGAGTCAGACATTCAGG
AGATCCTCAGCAAGAGAGCTGTTCTTGAAGTAACTTACCCCTACAGCAGGCTTTTATTTCAGGTTCCTGA
AAATTTCCGCATGAAACCCCGCATCCTCGTGATCGATGATGACTCAGCCATCTTGGAGCTGGTCGCCGTC
AATCTGGAGATGTCTGGCTATGACGTACGCAAAGCTGAGGACGGCATTAAAGGTCAGGCTTTAGCTGTTC
AGCTAGTTCCCGACCTGATCATGCTGGATCTAATGCTGCCGCGGGTTGATGGCTTTACCGTCTGTCAGCG
ACTGCGGCGCGATGAGCGTACTGCCGAAATTCCGGTGCTGATGCTGACCGCCCTCGGACAGACTCAGGAT
AAGGTTGAAGGCTTCAACGCGGGTGCTGACGATTATCTGACTAAGCCCTTCGAAGTTGAAGAGATGCTGG
CCCGCGTGCGTGCCTTGCTGCAGCGCACCGATCGCATTCCCCATGCAGCCCGCCATAGCGAAATTCTCAG
CTACGGTCCGCTGACCCTGATTCCCGAGCGGTTTGAGGCCATTTGGTTCAACCGCACGGTCAAGCTGACT
CACTTGGAATTTGAGTTGTTGCACTGCCTGTTGCAACGCCACGGCCAAACGGTTGCGCCGAGCGAAATCC
TCAAAGAAGTCTGGGGCTATGATCCCGACGATGACATCGAGACGATTCGCGTCCACATCCGTCATCTGCG
CACCAAGCTCGAGCCCGATCCCCGGCACCCGCGCTACATCAAAACGGTCTATGGAGCGGGCTACTGCCTT
GAGCTGCCGGCCGAGACGGAACTCCACCAACACGCCGATCAGTTTCCTTCGGCGTCCTGAACCCAAGCAC
TGAGCAGCACTTCCCAGACGAGTCGCGGCTGAACAAAGGCTCGCAGTTGTTTCTGTGCCTGTTCGAGCTG
GAGCAGTTGCTGGGACTGCAGCTGTTGCTGGGACCAGCCCTGCTGCTGGAGGTAGCGACAAAGCCAAAGC
TGGGCTTCGACGTCGAGGCCAGCATCGATCGCTTGCGCCAGTTCCAAAGCCACTTGCAAAGAGTTTGGCC
GTTGCTGAAGGCGATCGCGCAATTCTGGCG
